>Addgene plasmid #21116 | pGL3con-miR15aPer | depositor full sequence | sequence record 9794 | Author sequence
GGTACCGAGCTCTTACGCGTGCTAGCCCGGGCTCGAGATCTGCGATCTGCATCTCAATTAGTCAGCAACC
ATAGTCCCGCCCCTAACTCCGCCCATCCCGCCCCTAACTCCGCCCAGTTCCGCCCATTCTCCGCCCCATC
GCTGACTAATTTTTTTTATTTATGCAGAGGCCGAGGCCGCCTCGGCCTCTGAGCTATTCCAGAAGTAGTG
AGGAGGCTTTTTTGGAGGCCTAGGCTTTTGCAAAAAGCTTGGCATTCCGGTACTGTTGGTAAAGCCACCA
TGGAAGACGCCAAAAACATAAAGAAAGGCCCGGCGCCATTCTATCCGCTGGAAGATGGAACCGCTGGAGA
GCAACTGCATAAGGCTATGAAGAGATACGCCCTGGTTCCTGGAACAATTGCTTTTACAGATGCACATATC
GAGGTGGACATCACTTACGCTGAGTACTTCGAAATGTCCGTTCGGTTGGCAGAAGCTATGAAACGATATG
GGCTGAATACAAATCACAGAATCGTCGTATGCAGTGAAAACTCTCTTCAATTCTTTATGCCGGTGTTGGG
CGCGTTATTTATCGGAGTTGCAGTTGCGCCCGCGAACGACATTTATAATGAACGTGAATTGCTCAACAGT
ATGGGCATTTCGCAGCCTACCGTGGTGTTCGTTTCCAAAAAGGGGTTGCAAAAAATTTTGAACGTGCAAA
AAAAGCTCCCAATCATCCAAAAAATTATTATCATGGATTCTAAAACGGATTACCAGGGATTTCAGTCGAT
GTACACGTTCGTCACATCTCATCTACCTCCCGGTTTTAATGAATACGATTTTGTGCCAGAGTCCTTCGAT
AGGGACAAGACAATTGCACTGATCATGAACTCCTCTGGATCTACTGGTCTGCCTAAAGGTGTCGCTCTGC
CTCATAGAACTGCCTGCGTGAGATTCTCGCATGCCAGAGATCCTATTTTTGGCAATCAAATCATTCCGGA
TACTGCGATTTTAAGTGTTGTTCCATTCCATCACGGTTTTGGAATGTTTACTACACTCGGATATTTGATA
TGTGGATTTCGAGTCGTCTTAATGTATAGATTTGAAGAAGAGCTGTTTCTGAGGAGCCTTCAGGATTACA
AGATTCAAAGTGCGCTGCTGGTGCCAACCCTATTCTCCTTCTTCGCCAAAAGCACTCTGATTGACAAATA
CGATTTATCTAATTTACACGAAATTGCTTCTGGTGGCGCTCCCCTCTCTAAGGAAGTCGGGGAAGCGGTT
GCCAAGAGGTTCCATCTGCCAGGTATCAGGCAAGGATATGGGCTCACTGAGACTACATCAGCTATTCTGA
TTACACCCGAGGGGGATGATAAACCGGGCGCGGTCGGTAAAGTTGTTCCATTTTTTGAAGCGAAGGTTGT
GGATCTGGATACCGGGAAAACGCTGGGCGTTAATCAAAGAGGCGAACTGTGTGTGAGAGGTCCTATGATT
ATGTCCGGTTATGTAAACAATCCGGAAGCGACCAACGCCTTGATTGACAAGGATGGATGGCTACATTCTG
GAGACATAGCTTACTGGGACGAAGACGAACACTTCTTCATCGTTGACCGCCTGAAGTCTCTGATTAAGTA
CAAAGGCTATCAGGTGGCTCCCGCTGAATTGGAATCCATCTTGCTCCAACACCCCAACATCTTCGACGCA
GGTGTCGCAGGTCTTCCCGACGATGACGCCGGTGAACTTCCCGCCGCCGTTGTTGTTTTGGAGCACGGAA
AGACGATGACGGAAAAAGAGATCGTGGATTACGTCGCCAGTCAAGTAACAACCGCGAAAAAGTTGCGCGG
AGGAGTTGTGTTTGTGGACGAAGTACCGAAAGGTCTTACCGGAAAACTCGACGCAAGAAAAATCAGAGAG
ATCCTCATAAAGGCCAAGAAGGGCGGAAAGATCGCCGTGTAATTCTAGTCACAAACCATTATGTGCTGCT
AGGAATTCCCACAAACCATTATGTGCTGCTAACTAGAGTCGGGGCGGCCGGCCGCTTCGAGCAGACATGA
TAAGATACATTGATGAGTTTGGACAAACCACAACTAGAATGCAGTGAAAAAAATGCTTTATTTGTGAAAT
TTGTGATGCTATTGCTTTATTTGTAACCATTATAAGCTGCAATAAACAAGTTAACAACAACAATTGCATT
CATTTTATGTTTCAGGTTCAGGGGGAGGTGTGGGAGGTTTTTTAAAGCAAGTAAAACCTCTACAAATGTG
GTAAAATCGATAAGGATCTGAACGATGGAGCGGAGAATGGGCGGAACTGGGCGGAGTTAGGGGCGGGATG
GGCGGAGTTAGGGGCGGGACTATGGTTGCTGACTAATTGAGATGCATGCTTTGCATACTTCTGCCTGCTG
GGGAGCCTGGGGACTTTCCACACCTGGTTGCTGACTAATTGAGATGCATGCTTTGCATACTTCTGCCTGC
TGGGGAGCCTGGGGACTTTCCACACCCTAACTGACACACATTCCACAGCGGATCCGTCGACCGATGCCCT
TGAGAGCCTTCAACCCAGTCAGCTCCTTCCGGTGGGCGCGGGGCATGACTATCGTCGCCGCACTTATGAC
TGTCTTCTTTATCATGCAACTCGTAGGACAGGTGCCGGCAGCGCTCTTCCGCTTCCTCGCTCACTGACTC
GCTGCGCTCGGTCGTTCGGCTGCGGCGAGCGGTATCAGCTCACTCAAAGGCGGTAATACGGTTATCCACA
GAATCAGGGGATAACGCAGGAAAGAACATGTGAGCAAAAGGCCAGCAAAAGGCCAGGAACCGTAAAAAGG
CCGCGTTGCTGGCGTTTTTCCATAGGCTCCGCCCCCCTGACGAGCATCACAAAAATCGACGCTCAAGTCA
GAGGTGGCGAAACCCGACAGGACTATAAAGATACCAGGCGTTTCCCCCTGGAAGCTCCCTCGTGCGCTCT
CCTGTTCCGACCCTGCCGCTTACCGGATACCTGTCCGCCTTTCTCCCTTCGGGAAGCGTGGCGCTTTCTC
ATAGCTCACGCTGTAGGTATCTCAGTTCGGTGTAGGTCGTTCGCTCCAAGCTGGGCTGTGTGCACGAACC
CCCCGTTCAGCCCGACCGCTGCGCCTTATCCGGTAACTATCGTCTTGAGTCCAACCCGGTAAGACACGAC
TTATCGCCACTGGCAGCAGCCACTGGTAACAGGATTAGCAGAGCGAGGTATGTAGGCGGTGCTACAGAGT
TCTTGAAGTGGTGGCCTAACTACGGCTACACTAGAAGAACAGTATTTGGTATCTGCGCTCTGCTGAAGCC
AGTTACCTTCGGAAAAAGAGTTGGTAGCTCTTGATCCGGCAAACAAACCACCGCTGGTAGCGGTGGTTTT
TTTGTTTGCAAGCAGCAGATTACGCGCAGAAAAAAAGGATCTCAAGAAGATCCTTTGATCTTTTCTACGG
GGTCTGACGCTCAGTGGAACGAAAACTCACGTTAAGGGATTTTGGTCATGAGATTATCAAAAAGGATCTT
CACCTAGATCCTTTTAAATTAAAAATGAAGTTTTAAATCAATCTAAAGTATATATGAGTAAACTTGGTCT
GACAGTTACCAATGCTTAATCAGTGAGGCACCTATCTCAGCGATCTGTCTATTTCGTTCATCCATAGTTG
CCTGACTCCCCGTCGTGTAGATAACTACGATACGGGAGGGCTTACCATCTGGCCCCAGTGCTGCAATGAT
ACCGCGAGACCCACGCTCACCGGCTCCAGATTTATCAGCAATAAACCAGCCAGCCGGAAGGGCCGAGCGC
AGAAGTGGTCCTGCAACTTTATCCGCCTCCATCCAGTCTATTAATTGTTGCCGGGAAGCTAGAGTAAGTA
GTTCGCCAGTTAATAGTTTGCGCAACGTTGTTGCCATTGCTACAGGCATCGTGGTGTCACGCTCGTCGTT
TGGTATGGCTTCATTCAGCTCCGGTTCCCAACGATCAAGGCGAGTTACATGATCCCCCATGTTGTGCAAA
AAAGCGGTTAGCTCCTTCGGTCCTCCGATCGTTGTCAGAAGTAAGTTGGCCGCAGTGTTATCACTCATGG
TTATGGCAGCACTGCATAATTCTCTTACTGTCATGCCATCCGTAAGATGCTTTTCTGTGACTGGTGAGTA
CTCAACCAAGTCATTCTGAGAATAGTGTATGCGGCGACCGAGTTGCTCTTGCCCGGCGTCAATACGGGAT
AATACCGCGCCACATAGCAGAACTTTAAAAGTGCTCATCATTGGAAAACGTTCTTCGGGGCGAAAACTCT
CAAGGATCTTACCGCTGTTGAGATCCAGTTCGATGTAACCCACTCGTGCACCCAACTGATCTTCAGCATC
TTTTACTTTCACCAGCGTTTCTGGGTGAGCAAAAACAGGAAGGCAAAATGCCGCAAAAAAGGGAATAAGG
GCGACACGGAAATGTTGAATACTCATACTCTTCCTTTTTCAATATTATTGAAGCATTTATCAGGGTTATT
GTCTCATGAGCGGATACATATTTGAATGTATTTAGAAAAATAAACAAATAGGGGTTCCGCGCACATTTCC
CCGAAAAGTGCCACCTG
[124 nt withheld, positions 4568-4691]
C
[91 nt withheld, positions 4693-4783]
A
[49 nt withheld, positions 4785-4833]
CCTTTGACGTTGGAGTCCACGTTCTTT
[37 nt withheld, positions 4861-4897]
ACCCTATCTCGGTCTATTCTTTTGATTTATAAGGGATTTTGCCGATTTCGGCCTATTGGTTAAAAAATGA
GCTGATTTAACAAAAATTTAACGCGAATTTTAACAAAATATTAACGCTTACAATTTGCCATTCGCCATTC
AGGCTGCGCAACTGTTGGGAAGGGCGATCGGTGCGGGCCTCTTCGCTATTACGCCAGCCCAAGCTACCAT
GATAAGTAAGTAATATTAAGGTACGGGAGGTACTTGGAGCGGCCGCAATAAAATATCTTTATTTTCATTA
CATCTGTGTGTTGGTTTTTTGTGTGAATCGATAGTACTAACATACGCTCTCCATCAAAACAAAACGAAAC
AAAACAAACTAGCAAAATAGGCTGTCCCCAGTGCAAGTGCAGGTGCCAGAACATTTCTCTATCGATA
Features (pLannotate 1.2.2; 13 found; start..end, strand, type, name):
     48..244     +  promoter       SV40 promoter: SV40 early promoter
    280..1932    +  CDS            luciferase: firefly luciferase; luc+; enhanced luc+ version of the luciferase gene
   2031..2152    -  polyA_signal   SV40 poly(A) signal: SV40 polyadenylation signal
   2175..2243    -  CDS            large T antigen (fragment): large T antigen from SV40 (simian virus 40)
   2265..2499    -  promoter       SV40 promoter (fragment): SV40 enhancer and early promoter
   2505..2637    +  CDS            TcR (fragment): tetracycline efflux protein; tet; confers resistance to tetracycline
   2817..3405    -  rep_origin     ori: high-copy-number ColE1/pMB1/pBR322/pUC origin of replication
   3576..4436    -  CDS            AmpR: β-lactamase; bla; confers resistance to ampicillin, carbenicillin, and related antibiotics
   4437..4541    -  promoter       AmpR promoter: bla
   4568..4996    +  rep_origin     f1 ori (sequence partly withheld): f1 bacteriophage origin of replication; arrow indicates direction of (+) strand synthesis
   5028..5095    -  CDS            lacZα (fragment): LacZα fragment of β-galactosidase; lacZ fragment
   5154..5202    +  polyA_signal   poly(A) signal: synthetic polyadenylation signal
   5216..5307    +  misc_feature   pause site: RNA polymerase II transcriptional pause signal from the human α2 globin gene
