[The description below was written by a language model from this plasmid's Addgene catalogue record and pLannotate feature annotations shown in this document.]
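Description:
pGL3con-miR15aPer is a mammalian luciferase reporter ("sensor") plasmid built on Promega's pGL3-control backbone and designed to read out the activity of the human microRNA hsa-miR-15a. In bacteria it is maintained at high copy through a ColE1/pUC-type origin and selected with ampicillin via the β-lactamase gene and its native promoter. An f1 phage origin is also present, which allows single-stranded DNA production. The annotation additionally picks up small fragments of lacZα, a tetracycline resistance gene and SV40 large T antigen. These are non-functional backbone remnants.

The reporter unit consists of the SV40 early promoter driving the enhanced firefly luciferase gene (luc+), followed by an SV40 polyadenylation signal and, further downstream, an SV40 enhancer/early promoter fragment corresponding to the enhancer that characterises the "control" version of pGL3. Upstream of the promoter, a synthetic poly(A) signal and an RNA polymerase II pause site from the human α2-globin gene suppress spurious read-through transcription from the backbone. The 58 bp insert, which carries two sites perfectly complementary to hsa-miR-15a, was cloned into an XbaI site that was destroyed in the process. The insert is not annotated in the feature table, but the unannotated gap between the luciferase coding sequence and the poly(A) signal is consistent with placement in the 3′ UTR. The total length also matches backbone plus insert.

When mature miR-15a is present in transfected cells, pairing with the perfect sites should direct cleavage or repression of the luciferase transcript, so reduced light output reports miRNA activity. The associated study examined how cell-cell contact activates microRNA biogenesis.
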