Addgene plasmid #21116: pGL3con-miR15aPer
Depositing lab: Joshua Mendell. Depositing organization: Johns Hopkins University and School of Medicine. Publication: Cell-cell contact globally activates microRNA biogenesis. Hwang HW, Wentzel EA, Mendell JT. Proc Natl Acad Sci U S A. 2009 Apr 28;106(17):7016-21. doi: 10.1073/pnas.0811523106. PubMed 19359480.
Backbone
  Vector backbone: pGL3-control
  Backbone manufacturer: Promega
  Backbone size w/o insert (bp): 5256
  Vector type: Mammalian Expression
Growth in bacteria
  Bacterial resistance: Ampicillin, 100 μg/mL
  Growth temperature: 37°C
  Growth strain: DH5alpha
  Copy number: High Copy
Gene/Insert
  Gene/Insert name: hsa-miR-15a sensor
  Species: Sequences containing two perfect complementary sites for hsa-miR-15a
  Insert size (bp): 58
  Cloning method: Restriction Enzyme; 5′ cloning site XbaI (destroyed during cloning); 3′ cloning site XbaI (destroyed during cloning)
  Sequencing primers: 5′ GTACCGAAAGGTCTTACCG
Terms and licenses: Academic/Nonprofit Terms; Industry Terms: Not Available to Industry
How to cite: pGL3con-miR15aPer was a gift from Joshua Mendell (Addgene plasmid # 21116 ; http://n2t.net/addgene:21116 ; RRID:Addgene_21116)
