>Addgene plasmid #21116 | pGL3con-miR15aPer | addgene partial sequence | sequence record 26934 | RVprimer3 5'-CTAGCAAAATAGGCTGTCCC-3'
CGGAGGCGACATTTCTCTATCGATAGGTACCGAGCTCTTACGCGTGCTAGCCCGGGCTCGAGATCTGCGA
TCTGCATCTCAATTAGTCAGCAACCATAGTCCCGCCCCTAACTCCGCCCATCCCGCCCCTAACTCCGCCC
AGTTCCGCCCATTCTCCGCCCCATCGCTGACTAATTTTTTTTATTTATGCAGAGGCCGAGGCCGCCTCGG
CCTCTGAGCTATTCCAGAAGTAGTGAGGAGGCTTTTTTGGAGGCCTAGGCTTTTGCAAAAAGCTTGGCAT
TCCGGTACTGTTGGTAAAGCCACCATGGAAGACGCCAAAAACATAAAGAAAGGCCCGGCGCCATTCTATC
CGCTGGAAGATGGAACCGCTGGAGAGCAACTGCATAAGGCTATGAAGAGATACGCCCTGGTTCCTGGAAC
AATTGCTTTTACAGATGCACATATCGAGGTGGACATCACTTACGCTGAGTACTTCGAAATGTCCGTTCGG
TTGGCAGAAGCTATGAAACGATATGGGCTGAATACAAATCACAGAATCGTCGTATGCAGTGAAAACTCTC
TTCAATTCTTTATGCCGGTGTTGGGCGCGTTATTTATCGGAGTTGCAGTTGCGCCCGCGAACGACATTTA
TAATGAACGTGAATTGCTCAACAGTATGGGCATTTCGCAGCCTACCGTGGTGTTCGTTTCCAAAAAGGGG
TTGCAAAAAATTTTGAACGTGCAAAAAAAGCTCCCAATCATCCAAAAATTATTATCATGGATTCTAAAAC
GGATTACAGGGATTCATCGAGTANCGTTCGTCNATCTCATCTACCTCCGGTTTAAGANACATTTGTGCAA
ATCTTCATAGGAAAANATTTGATGACNGANTCCCNGANACGNNGC
